Addgene plasmid #44772: pFSBC8
Depositing lab: Christopher Marx. Depositing organization: Harvard University. Publication: FREQ-Seq: a rapid, cost-effective, sequencing-based method to determine allele frequencies directly from mixed populations. Chubiz LM, Lee MC, Delaney NF, Marx CJ. PLoS One. 2012;7(10):e47959. doi: 10.1371/journal.pone.0047959. Epub 2012 Oct 31. PubMed 23118913.
Backbone
  Vector backbone: pUC19
Growth in bacteria
  Bacterial resistance: Ampicillin, 100 μg/mL
  Growth temperature: 37°C
  Growth strain: DH10B
  Copy number: High Copy
Gene/Insert
  Gene/Insert name: FREQ-Seq Barcode: CGTGAC
  Species: Synthetic
  Cloning method: Unknown
  Sequencing primers: 5′ pBR322ori-F
Terms and licenses: Academic/Nonprofit Terms; Industry Terms: Not Available to Industry
Depositor comments: These plasmids are used to generate bridging primers with Illumina-compatible barcodes for allele frequency sequencing (FREQ-Seq). Similar to RNA-Seq, the FREQ-Seq method can rapidly determine allele frequencies directly from mixed populations with minimal library preparation.
How to cite: pFSBC8 was a gift from Christopher Marx (Addgene plasmid # 44772 ; http://n2t.net/addgene:44772 ; RRID:Addgene_44772)
