[The description below was written by a language model from this plasmid's Addgene catalogue record and the feature table of its GenBank file.]
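Description:
pFSBC8 is a small (about 2.4 kb), high-copy bacterial plasmid built on the pUC19 backbone and serving as one member of a set of barcode template plasmids for the FREQ-Seq method. It is maintained in E. coli through the ColE1/pMB1-type pUC origin of replication and selected with ampicillin via the beta-lactamase (bla) gene driven by its native AmpR promoter. These two elements account for most of the annotated sequence. The remaining annotations are binding sites for common sequencing primers (M13 forward, pBR322ori-F, L4440 and others). At this size the plasmid is smaller than standard pUC19, and no lacZα or multiple cloning site features are annotated.

The payload is a short synthetic insert carrying a single six-nucleotide, Illumina-compatible FREQ-Seq barcode. This insert is not annotated as a feature in the sequence record, so its exact position and flanking adapter elements cannot be read from the table. The listed sequencing primer reads forward out of the origin, and an M13 forward site lies shortly after the start of the numbering, which suggests the insert lies in the region between them, but the record does not state this. The cloning method is also unrecorded.

According to the depositor, plasmids in this series are used as templates to generate barcoded "bridging" primers, which are used to prepare Illumina libraries for allele frequency sequencing. This lets many samples be multiplexed and allele frequencies be measured directly from mixed populations with minimal library preparation. There is no expression cassette, and the plasmid functions purely as a renewable DNA source of one defined barcode.
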