LOCUS       Exported 2406 bp ds-DNA circular SYN 13-MAY-2021
DEFINITION  synthetic circular DNA
ACCESSION   .
VERSION     .
KEYWORDS    pFSBC8
SOURCE      synthetic DNA construct
  ORGANISM  synthetic DNA construct
REFERENCE   1 (bases 1 to 2406)
  AUTHORS   Chubiz LM, Lee MC, Delaney NF, Marx CJ
  TITLE     FREQ-Seq: a rapid, cost-effective, sequencing-based method to
            determine allele frequencies directly from mixed populations.
  JOURNAL   PLoS One. 2012;7(10):e47959. doi: 10.1371/journal.pone.0047959. Epub
            2012 Oct 31.
  PUBMED    23118913
REFERENCE   2 (bases 1 to 2406)
  AUTHORS   .
  TITLE     Direct Submission
  JOURNAL   Exported May 13, 2021 from SnapGene Server 1.1.58
            http://www.snapgene.com
FEATURES             Location/Qualifiers
     source          1..2406
                     /organism="synthetic DNA construct"
                     /mol_type="other DNA"
     primer_bind     173..189
                     /label=M13 fwd
                     /note="common sequencing primer, one of multiple similar
                     variants"
     primer_bind     complement(235..254)
                     /label=pRS-marker
                     /note="pRS vectors, use to sequence yeast selectable
                     marker"
     primer_bind     354..376
                     /label=pGEX 3'
                     /note="pGEX vectors, reverse primer"
     primer_bind     complement(414..432)
                     /label=pBRforEco
                     /note="pBR322 vectors, upsteam of EcoRI site, forward
                     primer"
     promoter        500..604
                     /gene="bla"
                     /label=AmpR promoter
     CDS             605..1465
                     /codon_start=1
                     /gene="bla"
                     /product="beta-lactamase"
                     /label=AmpR
                     /note="confers resistance to ampicillin, carbenicillin, and
                     related antibiotics"
                     /translation="MSIQHFRVALIPFFAAFCLPVFAHPETLVKVKDAEDQLGARVGYI
                     ELDLNSGKILESFRPEERFPMMSTFKVLLCGAVLSRIDAGQEQLGRRIHYSQNDLVEYS
                     PVTEKHLTDGMTVRELCSAAITMSDNTAANLLLTTIGGPKELTAFLHNMGDHVTRLDRW
                     EPELNEAIPNDERDTTMPVAMATTLRKLLTGELLTLASRQQLIDWMEADKVAGPLLRSA
                     LPAGWFIADKSGAGERGSRGIIAALGPDGKPSRIVVIYTTGSQATMDERNRQIAEIGAS
                     LIKHW"
     primer_bind     complement(823..842)
                     /label=Amp-R
                     /note="Ampicillin resistance gene, reverse primer"
     rep_origin      1636..2224
                     /direction=RIGHT
                     /label=ori
                     /note="high-copy-number ColE1/pMB1/pBR322/pUC origin of
                     replication"
     primer_bind     2125..2144
                     /label=pBR322ori-F
                     /note="pBR322 origin, forward primer"
     primer_bind     2378..2395
                     /label=L4440
                     /note="L4440 vector, forward primer"
ORIGIN
        1 gcgcccaata cgcaaaccgc ctctccccgc gcgttggccg attcattaat gcagctggca
       61 cgacaggttt cccgactgga aagcgggcag tgagcgcaac gcaattaaaa tgatacggcg
      121 accaccgaga tctacactct ttccctacac gacgctcttc cgatctcgtg acgtaaaacg
      181 acggccagtt acgcatctgt gcggtatttc acaccgcata tggtgcactc tcagtacaat
      241 ctgctctgat gccgcatagt taagccagcc ccgacacccg ccaacacccg ctgacgcgcc
      301 ctgacgggct tgtctgctcc cggcatccgc ttacagacaa gctgtgaccg tctccgggag
      361 ctgcatgtgt cagaggtttt caccgtcatc accgaaacgc gcgagacgaa agggcctcgt
      421 gatacgccta tttttatagg ttaatgtcat gataataatg gtttcttaga cgtcaggtgg
      481 cacttttcgg ggaaatgtgc gcggaacccc tatttgttta tttttctaaa tacattcaaa
      541 tatgtatccg ctcatgagac aataaccctg ataaatgctt caataatatt gaaaaaggaa
      601 gagtatgagt attcaacatt tccgtgtcgc ccttattccc ttttttgcgg cattttgcct
      661 tcctgttttt gctcacccag aaacgctggt gaaagtaaaa gatgctgaag atcagttggg
      721 tgcacgagtg ggttacatcg aactggatct caacagcggt aagatccttg agagttttcg
      781 ccccgaagaa cgttttccaa tgatgagcac ttttaaagtt ctgctatgtg gcgcggtatt
      841 atcccgtatt gacgccgggc aagagcaact cggtcgccgc atacactatt ctcagaatga
      901 cttggttgag tactcaccag tcacagaaaa gcatcttacg gatggcatga cagtaagaga
      961 attatgcagt gctgccataa ccatgagtga taacactgcg gccaacttac ttctgacaac
     1021 gatcggagga ccgaaggagc taaccgcttt tttgcacaac atgggggatc atgtaactcg
     1081 ccttgatcgt tgggaaccgg agctgaatga agccatacca aacgacgagc gtgacaccac
     1141 gatgcctgta gcaatggcaa caacgttgcg caaactatta actggcgaac tacttactct
     1201 agcttcccgg caacaattaa tagactggat ggaggcggat aaagttgcag gaccacttct
     1261 gcgctcggcc cttccggctg gctggtttat tgctgataaa tctggagccg gtgagcgtgg
     1321 gtctcgcggt atcattgcag cactggggcc agatggtaag ccctcccgta tcgtagttat
     1381 ctacacgacg gggagtcagg caactatgga tgaacgaaat agacagatcg ctgagatagg
     1441 tgcctcactg attaagcatt ggtaactgtc agaccaagtt tactcatata tactttagat
     1501 tgatttaaaa cttcattttt aatttaaaag gatctaggtg aagatccttt ttgataatct
     1561 catgaccaaa atcccttaac gtgagttttc gttccactga gcgtcagacc ccgtagaaaa
     1621 gatcaaagga tcttcttgag atcctttttt tctgcgcgta atctgctgct tgcaaacaaa
     1681 aaaaccaccg ctaccagcgg tggtttgttt gccggatcaa gagctaccaa ctctttttcc
     1741 gaaggtaact ggcttcagca gagcgcagat accaaatact gttcttctag tgtagccgta
     1801 gttaggccac cacttcaaga actctgtagc accgcctaca tacctcgctc tgctaatcct
     1861 gttaccagtg gctgctgcca gtggcgataa gtcgtgtctt accgggttgg actcaagacg
     1921 atagttaccg gataaggcgc agcggtcggg ctgaacgggg ggttcgtgca cacagcccag
     1981 cttggagcga acgacctaca ccgaactgag atacctacag cgtgagctat gagaaagcgc
     2041 cacgcttccc gaagggagaa aggcggacag gtatccggta agcggcaggg tcggaacagg
     2101 agagcgcacg agggagcttc cagggggaaa cgcctggtat ctttatagtc ctgtcgggtt
     2161 tcgccacctc tgacttgagc gtcgattttt gtgatgctcg tcaggggggc ggagcctatg
     2221 gaaaaacgcc agcaacgcgg cctttttacg gttcctggcc ttttgctggc cttttgctca
     2281 catgttcttt cctgcgttat cccctgattc tgtggataac cgtattaccg cctttgagtg
     2341 agctgatacc gctcgccgca gccgaacgac cgagcgcagc gagtcagtga gcgaggaagc
     2401 ggaaga
//
