>Addgene plasmid #44772 | pFSBC8 | addgene partial sequence | sequence record 63040 | pBR322ori-F 5'-GGGAAACGCCTGGTATCTTT-3'
ATTTTTGTGATGCTCGTCAGGGGGGCGGAGCCTATGGAAAAACGCCAGCAACGCGGCCTTTTTACGGTTC
CTGGCCTTTTGCTGGCCTTTTGCTCACATGTTCTTTCCTGCGTTATCCCCTGATTCTGTGGATAACCGTA
TTACCGCCTTTGAGTGAGCTGATACCGCTCGCCGCAGCCGAACGACCGAGCGCAGCGAGTCAGTGAGCGA
GGAAGCGGAAGAGCGCCCAATACGCAAACCGCCTCTCCCCGCGCGTTGGCCGATTCATTAATGCAGCTGG
CACGACAGGTTTCCCGACTGGAAAGCGGGCAGTGAGCGCAACGCAATTAAAATGATACGGCGACCACCGA
GATCTACACTCTTTCCCTACACGACGCTCTTCCGATCTCGTGACGTAAAACGACGGCCAGTTACGCATCT
GTGCGGTATTTCACACCGCATATGGTGCACTCTCAGTACAATCTGCTCTGATGCCGCATAGTTAAGCCAG
CCCCGACACCCGCCAACACCCGCTGACGCGCCCTGACGGGCTTGTCTGCTCCCGGCATCCGCTTACAGAC
AAGCTGTGACCGTCTCCGGGAGCTGCATGTGTCAGAGGTTTTCACCGTCATCACCGAAACGCGCGAGACG
AAAGGGCCTCGTGATACGCCTATTTTTATAGGTTAATGTCATGATAATAATGGTTTCTTAGACGTCAGGT
GGCACTTTTCGGGGAAATGTGCGCGGAACCCCTATTTGTTTATTTTTCTAAATACATTCAAATATGTATC
